Addgene plasmid #141587: TFORF0344
Purpose: Lentiviral vector for overexpressing the ETF1 transcription factor ORF with a unique 24-bp barcode. Barcodes facilitate identification of transcription factors in pooled screens.
Depositing lab: Feng Zhang. Depositing organization: Broad Institute. Publication: A transcription factor atlas of directed differentiation. Joung J, Ma S, Tay T, Geiger-Schuller KR, Kirchgatterer PC, Verdine VK, Guo B, Arias-Garcia MA, Allen WE, Singh A, Kuksenko O, Abudayyeh OO, Gootenberg JS, Fu Z, Macrae RK, Buenrostro JD, Regev A, Zhang F. Cell. 2023 Jan 5;186(1):209-229.e26. doi: 10.1016/j.cell.2022.11.026. PubMed 36608654.
Backbone
  Vector backbone: pLX_TRC317
  Backbone manufacturer: Broad Institute Genetic Perturbation Platform
  Backbone size w/o insert (bp): 8264
  Vector type: Mammalian Expression, Lentiviral
  Selectable markers: Puromycin
Growth in bacteria
  Bacterial resistance: Ampicillin, 100 μg/mL
  Growth temperature: 37°C
  Growth strain: NEB Stable
  Copy number: High Copy
Gene/Insert
  Gene/Insert name: ETF1
  Species: H. sapiens (human)
  Insert size (bp): 1373
  Entrez Gene: ETF1 (a.k.a. D5S1995, ERF, ERF1, RF1, SUP45L1, TB3-1)
  Promoter: EF1a
  Cloning method: Unknown
  Sequencing primers: 5′ GGGTGGAGACTGAAGTTAGGCCAG; 3′ CACATAGCGTAAAAGGAGCAACATAG
Terms and licenses: Academic/Nonprofit Terms; Industry Terms: Not Available to Industry
Depositor comments: NM_001282185,ENST00000503014 . The transcription factor ORF portion of this plasmid was synthesized by Genewiz. Please test multiple small colonies in case of plasmid recombination. To make this collection available in a timely manner, a portion of this collection was not fully sequenced by Addgene. If an Addgene verified full plasmid sequence is not available, please contact us prior to placing an order to request the full sequence.
How to cite: TFORF0344 was a gift from Feng Zhang (Addgene plasmid # 141587 ; http://n2t.net/addgene:141587 ; RRID:Addgene_141587)
