[The description below was written by a language model from this plasmid's Addgene catalogue record and pLannotate feature annotations shown in this document.]
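Description:
TFORF0344 is a third-generation-style, self-inactivating lentiviral expression plasmid built on the pLX_TRC317 backbone and designed to overexpress a human ETF1 open reading frame in mammalian cells. In bacteria it is maintained through a high-copy ColE1/pUC-type origin and selected with ampicillin via the β-lactamase gene. An f1 origin and remnants of a lac/T7/T3 cloning region are also annotated in the backbone. The record warns that the plasmid can recombine, as is common for LTR-containing vectors.

The viral portion begins with an RSV promoter fused to a truncated HIV-1 5' LTR, which drives Tat-independent production of the genomic RNA in packaging cells. It is followed by the Ψ packaging signal with a gag fragment, the Rev response element for nuclear export, and a cPPT/CTS. The portion ends with a ΔU3 3' LTR that inactivates the LTR promoter after integration, followed by an SV40 polyadenylation signal. Within the provirus, an SV40 early promoter drives puromycin N-acetyltransferase for selection of transduced cells. A separate EF-1α promoter drives the ETF1 ORF, which was synthesized and corresponds to a specific annotated transcript isoform. A WPRE downstream enhances transcript stability and expression.

The catalogue entry states that the construct carries a unique 24-bp barcode, although the feature table does not annotate it; a short U6 promoter fragment lies between the ORF and the WPRE. ETF1 encodes the translation termination factor eRF1, but it is included here as a member of a barcoded transcription factor ORF library. The barcode allows each ORF to be identified in pooled overexpression screens, such as those for directed differentiation.
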