Features (pLannotate 1.2.2; 31 found; start..end, strand, type, name):
      5..231     +  promoter       RSV promoter: Rous sarcoma virus enhancer/promoter
    232..412     +  LTR            5' LTR (truncated): truncated 5' long terminal repeat (LTR) from HIV-1
    459..584     +  misc_feature   HIV-1 Ψ: packaging signal of human immunodeficiency virus type 1
    568..931     +  CDS            HIV-1 gag (fragment): gag protein from human immunodeficiency virus 1; gag
   1077..1310    +  misc_feature   RRE: The Rev response element (RRE) of HIV-1 allows for Rev-dependent mRNA export from the nucleus to the cytoplasm.
   1687..1713    +  CDS            Rev (fragment): human immunodeficiency virus 1 (HIV-1) Rev protein; rev; enhances nuclear export of unspliced and incompletely spliced viral mRNAs
   1720..1743    +  promoter       SV40 promoter (fragment): SV40 early promoter
   1744..1815    +  promoter       SV40 promoter (fragment): SV40 enhancer and early promoter
   1839..1974    +  rep_origin     SV40 ori: SV40 origin of replication
   2020..2616    +  CDS            PuroR (fragment): puromycin N-acetyltransferase; pac from Streptomyces; confers resistance to puromycin
   2665..2782    +  misc_feature   cPPT/CTS: central polypurine tract and central termination sequence of HIV-1
   2847..2913    +  CDS            small t antigen (fragment): SV40 (simian virus 40) small t antigen
   2920..4098    +  promoter       EF-1α promoter: strong constitutive promoter for human elongation factor EF-1α
   4160..5383    +  CDS            ETF1 (fragment): ERF1_HUMAN - Also known as ERF1, RF1, SUP45L1. Experimental evidence at protein level: Swiss-Prot protein existence level 1. Directs the termination of nascent peptide synthesis (translation) in response to the termination codons UAA, UAG and UGA (PubMed:7990965, PubMed:24486019). Component of the transient SURF complex which recruits UPF1 to stalled ribosomes in the context of nonsense-mediated decay (NMD) of mRNAs containing premature stop codons. Required for SHFL-mediated translation termination which inhibits programmed ribosomal frameshifting (-1PRF) of mRNA from viruses and cellular gen
   5399..5452    +  promoter       U6 promoter (fragment): RNA polymerase III promoter for human U6 snRNA
   5494..6082    +  misc_feature   WPRE: woodchuck hepatitis virus posttranscriptional regulatory element
   6133..6152    +  misc_feature   cPPT/CTS (fragment): central polypurine tract and central termination sequence of HIV-1
   6154..6387    +  LTR            3' LTR (ΔU3): self-inactivating 3' long terminal repeat (LTR) from HIV-1
   6465..6586    +  polyA_signal   SV40 poly(A) signal: SV40 polyadenylation signal
   6626..6761    +  rep_origin     SV40 ori: SV40 origin of replication
   6782..6800    -  promoter       T7 promoter: promoter for bacteriophage T7 RNA polymerase
   6808..6963    +  CDS            lacZα (fragment): LacZα fragment of β-galactosidase; lacZ fragment
   6968..7396    +  rep_origin     f1 ori (sequence partly withheld): f1 bacteriophage origin of replication; arrow indicates direction of (+) strand synthesis
   7449..7553    +  promoter       AmpR promoter: bla
   7554..8414    +  CDS            AmpR: β-lactamase; bla; confers resistance to ampicillin, carbenicillin, and related antibiotics
   8585..9173    +  rep_origin     ori: high-copy-number ColE1/pMB1/pBR322/pUC origin of replication
   9356..9448    +  CDS            lacI (fragment): lac repressor; lacI; The lac repressor binds to the lac operator to inhibit transcription in E. coli. This inhibition can be relieved by adding lactose or isopropyl-β-D-thiogalactopyranoside (IPTG).
   9461..9482    +  protein_bind   CAP binding site: CAP binding activates transcription in the presence of cAMP. E. coli catabolite activator protein
   9497..9527    +  promoter       lac promoter: promoter for the E. coli lac operon
   9535..9551    +  protein_bind   lac operator: The lac repressor binds to the lac operator to inhibit transcription in E. coli. This inhibition can be relieved by adding lactose or isopropyl-β-D-thiogalactopyranoside (IPTG). lac repressor encoded by lacI
   9596..9614    +  promoter       T3 promoter: promoter for bacteriophage T3 RNA polymerase
>Addgene plasmid #141587 | TFORF0344 | addgene full sequence | sequence record 409095 | Addgene NGS Result
TTAATGTAGTCTTATGCAATACTCTTGTAGTCTTGCAACATGGTAACGATGAGTTAGCAACATGCCTTAC
AAGGAGAGAAAAAGCACCGTGCATGCCGATTGGTGGAAGTAAGGTGGTACGATCGTGCCTTATTAGGAAG
GCAACAGACGGGTCTGACATGGATTGGACGAACCACTGAATTGCCGCATTGCAGAGATATTGTATTTAAG
TGCCTAGCTCGATACATAAACGGGTCTCTCTGGTTAGACCAGATCTGAGCCTGGGAGCTCTCTGGCTAAC
TAGGGAACCCACTGCTTAAGCCTCAATAAAGCTTGCCTTGAGTGCTTCAAGTAGTGTGTGCCCGTCTGTT
GTGTGACTCTGGTAACTAGAGATCCCTCAGACCCTTTTAGTCAGTGTGGAAAATCTCTAGCAGTGGCGCC
CGAACAGGGACTTGAAAGCGAAAGGGAAACCAGAGGAGCTCTCTCGACGCAGGACTCGGCTTGCTGAAGC
GCGCACGGCAAGAGGCGAGGGGCGGCGACTGGTGAGTACGCCAAAAATTTTGACTAGCGGAGGCTAGAAG
GAGAGAGATGGGTGCGAGAGCGTCAGTATTAAGCGGGGGAGAATTAGATCGCGATGGGAAAAAATTCGGT
TAAGGCCAGGGGGAAAGAAAAAATATAAATTAAAACATATAGTATGGGCAAGCAGGGAGCTAGAACGATT
CGCAGTTAATCCTGGCCTGTTAGAAACATCAGAAGGCTGTAGACAAATACTGGGACAGCTACAACCATCC
CTTCAGACAGGATCAGAAGAACTTAGATCATTATATAATACAGTAGCAACCCTCTATTGTGTGCATCAAA
GGATAGAGATAAAAGACACCAAGGAAGCTTTAGACAAGATAGAGGAAGAGCAAAACAAAAGTAAGACCAC
CGCACAGCAAGCGGCCGCTGATCTTCAGACCTGGAGGAGGAGATATGAGGGACAATTGGAGAAGTGAATT
ATATAAATATAAAGTAGTAAAAATTGAACCATTAGGAGTAGCACCCACCAAGGCAAAGAGAAGAGTGGTG
CAGAGAGAAAAAAGAGCAGTGGGAATAGGAGCTTTGTTCCTTGGGTTCTTGGGAGCAGCAGGAAGCACTA
TGGGCGCAGCGTCAATGACGCTGACGGTACAGGCCAGACAATTATTGTCTGGTATAGTGCAGCAGCAGAA
CAATTTGCTGAGGGCTATTGAGGCGCAACAGCATCTGTTGCAACTCACAGTCTGGGGCATCAAGCAGCTC
CAGGCAAGAATCCTGGCTGTGGAAAGATACCTAAAGGATCAACAGCTCCTGGGGATTTGGGGTTGCTCTG
GAAAACTCATTTGCACCACTGCTGTGCCTTGGAATGCTAGTTGGAGTAATAAATCTCTGGAACAGATTTG
GAATCACACGACCTGGATGGAGTGGGACAGAGAAATTAACAATTACACAAGCTTAATACACTCCTTAATT
GAAGAATCGCAAAACCAGCAAGAAAAGAATGAACAAGAATTATTGGAATTAGATAAATGGGCAAGTTTGT
GGAATTGGTTTAACATAACAAATTGGCTGTGGTATATAAAATTATTCATAATGATAGTAGGAGGCTTGGT
AGGTTTAAGAATAGTTTTTGCTGTACTTTCTATAGTGAATAGAGTTAGGCAGGGATATTCACCATTATCG
TTTCAGACCCACCTCCCAACCCCGAGGGGACCCATGCATTGCATCTCAATTAGTCAGCAACCAGGTGTGG
AAAGTCCCCAGGCTCCCCAGCAGGCAGAAGTATGCAAAGCATGCGTCTCAATTAGTCAGCAACCATAGTC
CCGCCCCTAACTCCGCCCATCCCGCCCCTAACTCCGCCCAGTTCCGCCCATTCTCCGCCCCATGGCTGAC
TAATTTTTTTTATTTATGCAGAGGCCGAGGCCGCCTCGGCCTCTGAGCTATTCCAGAAGTAGTGAGGAGG
CTTTTTTGGAGGCCTAGGCTTTTGCAAAAAGCTTTCTAGAGGTACCACCGGAGCTTACCATGACCGAGTA
CAAGCCCACGGTGCGCCTCGCCACCCGCGACGACGTCCCCAGGGCCGTACGCACCCTCGCCGCCGCGTTC
GCCGACTACCCCGCCACGCGCCACACCGTCGATCCGGACCGCCACATCGAGCGGGTCACCGAGCTGCAAG
AACTCTTCCTCACGCGCGTCGGGCTCGACATCGGCAAGGTGTGGGTCGCGGACGACGGCGCCGCCGTGGC
GGTCTGGACCACGCCGGAGAGCGTCGAAGCGGGGGCGGTGTTCGCCGAGATCGGCCCGCGCATGGCCGAG
TTGAGCGGTTCCCGGCTGGCCGCGCAGCAACAGATGGAAGGCCTCCTGGCGCCGCACCGGCCCAAGGAGC
CCGCGTGGTTCCTGGCCACCGTCGGCGTCTCGCCCGACCACCAGGGCAAGGGTCTGGGCAGCGCCGTCGT
GCTCCCCGGAGTGGAGGCGGCCGAGCGCGCCGGGGTGCCCGCCTTCCTGGAGACCTCCGCGCCCCGCAAC
CTCCCCTTCTACGAGCGGCTCGGCTTCACCGTCACCGCCGACGTCGAGGTGCCCGAAGGACCGCGCACCT
GGTGCATGACCCGCAAGCCCGGTGCCAGTTAACGAATTCTAGATCTTGAGACAAATGGCAGTATTCATCC
ACAATTTTAAAAGAAAAGGGGGGATTGGGGGGTACAGTGCAGGGGAAAGAATAGTAGACATAATAGCAAC
AGACATACAAACTAAAGAATTACAAAAACAAATTACAAAAATTCAAAATTTTCGGGTTTATTACAGGGAC
AGCAGAGATCCACTTTGGCGCCGGCTCGAGGCCTGCAGGTGCAAAGATGGATAAAGTTTTAAACAGAGAG
GAATCTTTGCAGCTAATGGACCTTCTAGGTCTTGAAAGGAGTGGGAATTGGCTCCGGTGCCCGTCAGTGG
GCAGAGCGCACATCGCCCACAGTCCCCGAGAAGTTGGGGGGAGGGGTCGGCAATTGAACCGGTGCCTAGA
GAAGGTGGCGCGGGGTAAACTGGGAAAGTGATGTCGTGTACTGGCTCCGCCTTTTTCCCGAGGGTGGGGG
AGAACCGTATATAAGTGCAGTAGTCGCCGTGAACGTTCTTTTTCGCAACGGGTTTGCCGCCAGAACACAG
GTAAGTGCCGTGTGTGGTTCCCGCGGGCCTGGCCTCTTTACGGGTTATGGCCCTTGCGTGCCTTGAATTA
CTTCCACCTGGCTGCAGTACGTGATTCTTGATCCCGAGCTTCGGGTTGGAAGTGGGTGGGAGAGTTCGAG
GCCTTGCGCTTAAGGAGCCCCTTCGCCTCGTGCTTGAGTTGAGGCCTGGCCTGGGCGCTGGGGCCGCCGC
GTGCGAATCTGGTGGCACCTTCGCGCCTGTCTCGCTGCTTTCGATAAGTCTCTAGCCATTTAAAATTTTT
GATGACCTGCTGCGACGCTTTTTTTCTGGCAAGATAGTCTTGTAAATGCGGGCCAAGATCTGCACACTGG
TATTTCGGTTTTTGGGGCCGCGGGCGGCGACGGGGCCCGTGCGTCCCAGCGCACATGTTCGGCGAGGCGG
GGCCTGCGAGCGCGGCCACCGAGAATCGGACGGGGGTAGTCTCAAGCTGGCCGGCCTGCTCTGGTGCCTG
GCCTCGCGCCGCCGTGTATCGCCCCGCCCTGGGCGGCAAGGCTGGCCCGGTCGGCACCAGTTGCGTGAGC
GGAAAGATGGCCGCTTCCCGGCCCTGCTGCAGGGAGCTCAAAATGGAGGACGCGGCGCTCGGGAGAGCGG
GCGGGTGAGTCACCCACACAAAGGAAAAGGGCCTTTCCGTCCTCAGCCGTCGCTTCATGTGACTCCACGG
AGTACCGGGCGCCGTCCAGGCACCTCGATTAGTTCTCGAGCTTTTGGAGTACGTCGTCTTTAGGTTGGGG
GGAGGGGTTTTATGCGATGGAGTTTCCCCACACTGAGTGGGTGGAGACTGAAGTTAGGCCAGCTTGGCAC
TTGATGTAATTCTCCTTGGAATTTGCCCTTTTTGAGTTTGGATCTTGGTTCATTCTCAAGCCTCAGACAG
TGGTTCAAAGTTTTTTTCTTCCATTTCAGGTGTCGTGAGGCTAGCACCGCCACCATGAAACAGGATGTGC
TTAATTGTACTGAAGGCCCAATTCACAGCAATGGCACCAGCATGATATCATTGATCATTCCTCCCAAAGA
CCAGATTTCACGAGTGGCAAAAATGTTAGCGGATGAGTTTGGAACTGCATCTAACATTAAGTCACGAGTA
AACCGCCTTTCAGTCCTGGGAGCCATTACATCTGTACAACAAAGACTCAAACTTTATAACAAAGTACCTC
CAAATGGTCTGGTTGTATACTGTGGAACAATTGTAACAGAAGAAGGAAAGGAAAAGAAAGTCAACATTGA
CTTTGAACCTTTCAAACCAATTAATACGTCATTGTATTTGTGTGACAACAAATTCCATACAGAGGCTCTT
ACAGCACTACTTTCAGATGATAGCAAGTTTGGATTCATTGTAATAGATGGTAGTGGTGCACTTTTTGGCA
CACTCCAAGGAAACACAAGAGAAGTCCTGCACAAATTCACTGTGGATCTCCCAAAGAAACACGGTAGAGG
AGGTCAGTCAGCCTTGCGTTTTGCCCGTTTAAGAATGGAAAAGCGACATAACTATGTTCGGAAAGTAGCA
GAGACTGCTGTGCAGCTGTTTATTTCTGGGGACAAAGTGAATGTGGCTGGTCTAGTTTTAGCTGGATCCG
CTGACTTTAAAACTGAACTAAGTCAATCTGATATGTTTGATCAGAGGTTACAATCAAAAGTTTTAAAATT
AGTTGATATATCCTATGGTGGTGAAAATGGATTCAACCAAGCTATTGAGTTATCTACTGAAGTCCTCTCC
AACGTGAAATTCATTCAAGAGAAGAAATTAATAGGACGATACTTTGATGAAATCAGCCAGGACACGGGCA
AGTACTGTTTTGGCGTTGAAGATACACTAAAGGCTTTGGAAATGGGAGCTGTAGAAATTCTAATAGTCTA
TGAAAATCTGGATATAATGAGATATGTTCTTCATTGCCAAGGCACAGAAGAGGAGAAAATTCTCTATCTA
ACTCCAGAGCAAGAAAAGGATAAATCTCATTTCACAGACAAAGAGACCGGACAGGAACATGAGCTTATCG
AGAGCATGCCCCTGTTGGAATGGTTTGCTAACAACTATAAAAAATTTGGAGCTACGTTGGAAATTGTCAC
AGATAAATCACAAGAAGGGTCTCAGTTTGTGAAAGGATTTGGTGGAATTGGAGGTATCTTGCGGTACCGA
GTAGATTTCCAGGGAATGGAATACCAAGGAGGAGACGATGAATTTTTTGACCTTGATGACTACTAGTAAT
GAACTAGTCCGTAACTTGAAAGTATTTCGATTTCTTGGCTTTATATATCTTGTGGAAAGGACGACTTGAC
TACTCTGATAAGATGATAACGCGTTAAGTCGACAATCAACCTCTGGATTACAAAATTTGTGAAAGATTGA
CTGGTATTCTTAACTATGTTGCTCCTTTTACGCTATGTGGATACGCTGCTTTAATGCCTTTGTATCATGC
TATTGCTTCCCGTATGGCTTTCATTTTCTCCTCCTTGTATAAATCCTGGTTGCTGTCTCTTTATGAGGAG
TTGTGGCCCGTTGTCAGGCAACGTGGCGTGGTGTGCACTGTGTTTGCTGACGCAACCCCCACTGGTTGGG
GCATTGCCACCACCTGTCAGCTCCTTTCCGGGACTTTCGCTTTCCCCCTCCCTATTGCCACGGCGGAACT
CATCGCCGCCTGCCTTGCCCGCTGCTGGACAGGGGCTCGGCTGTTGGGCACTGACAATTCCGTGGTGTTG
TCGGGGAAATCATCGTCCTTTCCTTGGCTGCTCGCCTGTGTTGCCACCTGGATTCTGCGCGGGACGTCCT
TCTGCTACGTCCCTTCGGCCCTCAATCCAGCGGACCTTCCTTCCCGCGGCCTGCTGCCGGCTCTGCGGCC
TCTTCCGCGTCTTCGCCTTCGCCCTCAGACGAGTCGGATCTCCCTTTGGGCCGCCTCCCCGCGTCGACTT
TAAGACCAATGACTTACAAGGCAGCTGTAGATCTTAGCCACTTTTTAAAAGAAAAGGGGGGACTGGAAGG
GCTAATTCACTCCCAACGAAGACAAGATCTGCTTTTTGCTTGTACTGGGTCTCTCTGGTTAGACCAGATC
TGAGCCTGGGAGCTCTCTGGCTAACTAGGGAACCCACTGCTTAAGCCTCAATAAAGCTTGCCTTGAGTGC
TTCAAGTAGTGTGTGCCCGTCTGTTGTGTGACTCTGGTAACTAGAGATCCCTCAGACCCTTTTAGTCAGT
GTGGAAAATCTCTAGCAGTACGTATAGTAGTTCATGTCATCTTATTATTCAGTATTTATAACTTGCAAAG
AAATGAATATCAGAGAGTGAGAGGAACTTGTTTATTGCAGCTTATAATGGTTACAAATAAAGCAATAGCA
TCACAAATTTCACAAATAAAGCATTTTTTTCACTGCATTCTAGTTGTGGTTTGTCCAAACTCATCAATGT
ATCTTATCATGTCTGGCTCTAGCTATCCCGCCCCTAACTCCGCCCATCCCGCCCCTAACTCCGCCCAGTT
CCGCCCATTCTCCGCCCCATGGCTGACTAATTTTTTTTATTTATGCAGAGGCCGAGGCCGCCTCGGCCTC
TGAGCTATTCCAGAAGTAGTGAGGAGGCTTTTTTGGAGGCCTAGGGACGTACCCAATTCGCCCTATAGTG
AGTCGTATTACGCGCGCTCACTGGCCGTCGTTTTACAACGTCGTGACTGGGAAAACCCTGGCGTTACCCA
ACTTAATCGCCTTGCAGCACATCCCCCTTTCGCCAGCTGGCGTAATAGCGAAGAGGCCCGCACCGATCGC
CCTTCCCAACAGTTGCGCAGCCTGAATGGCGAATGGG
[124 nt withheld, positions 6968-7091]
C
[91 nt withheld, positions 7093-7183]
A
[49 nt withheld, positions 7185-7233]
CCTTTGACGTTGGAGTCCACGTTCTTT
[37 nt withheld, positions 7261-7297]
ACCCTATCTCGGTCTATTCTTTTGATTTATAAGGGATTTTGCCGATTTCGGCCTATTGGTTAAAAAATGA
GCTGATTTAACAAAAATTTAACGCGAATTTTAACAAAATATTAACGCTTACAATTTAGGTGGCACTTTTC
GGGGAAATGTGCGCGGAACCCCTATTTGTTTATTTTTCTAAATACATTCAAATATGTATCCGCTCATGAG
ACAATAACCCTGATAAATGCTTCAATAATATTGAAAAAGGAAGAGTATGAGTATTCAACATTTCCGTGTC
GCCCTTATTCCCTTTTTTGCGGCATTTTGCCTTCCTGTTTTTGCTCACCCAGAAACGCTGGTGAAAGTAA
AAGATGCTGAAGATCAGTTGGGTGCACGAGTGGGTTACATCGAACTGGATCTCAACAGCGGTAAGATCCT
TGAGAGTTTTCGCCCCGAAGAACGTTTTCCAATGATGAGCACTTTTAAAGTTCTGCTATGTGGCGCGGTA
TTATCCCGTATTGACGCCGGGCAAGAGCAACTCGGTCGCCGCATACACTATTCTCAGAATGACTTGGTTG
AGTACTCACCAGTCACAGAAAAGCATCTTACGGATGGCATGACAGTAAGAGAATTATGCAGTGCTGCCAT
AACCATGAGTGATAACACTGCGGCCAACTTACTTCTGACAACGATCGGAGGACCGAAGGAGCTAACCGCT
TTTTTGCACAACATGGGGGATCATGTAACTCGCCTTGATCGTTGGGAACCGGAGCTGAATGAAGCCATAC
CAAACGACGAGCGTGACACCACGATGCCTGTAGCAATGGCAACAACGTTGCGCAAACTATTAACTGGCGA
ACTACTTACTCTAGCTTCCCGGCAACAATTAATAGACTGGATGGAGGCGGATAAAGTTGCAGGACCACTT
CTGCGCTCGGCCCTTCCGGCTGGCTGGTTTATTGCTGATAAATCTGGAGCCGGTGAGCGTGGGTCTCGCG
GTATCATTGCAGCACTGGGGCCAGATGGTAAGCCCTCCCGTATCGTAGTTATCTACACGACGGGGAGTCA
GGCAACTATGGATGAACGAAATAGACAGATCGCTGAGATAGGTGCCTCACTGATTAAGCATTGGTAACTG
TCAGACCAAGTTTACTCATATATACTTTAGATTGATTTAAAACTTCATTTTTAATTTAAAAGGATCTAGG
TGAAGATCCTTTTTGATAATCTCATGACCAAAATCCCTTAACGTGAGTTTTCGTTCCACTGAGCGTCAGA
CCCCGTAGAAAAGATCAAAGGATCTTCTTGAGATCCTTTTTTTCTGCGCGTAATCTGCTGCTTGCAAACA
AAAAAACCACCGCTACCAGCGGTGGTTTGTTTGCCGGATCAAGAGCTACCAACTCTTTTTCCGAAGGTAA
CTGGCTTCAGCAGAGCGCAGATACCAAATACTGTTCTTCTAGTGTAGCCGTAGTTAGGCCACCACTTCAA
GAACTCTGTAGCACCGCCTACATACCTCGCTCTGCTAATCCTGTTACCAGTGGCTGCTGCCAGTGGCGAT
AAGTCGTGTCTTACCGGGTTGGACTCAAGACGATAGTTACCGGATAAGGCGCAGCGGTCGGGCTGAACGG
GGGGTTCGTGCACACAGCCCAGCTTGGAGCGAACGACCTACACCGAACTGAGATACCTACAGCGTGAGCT
ATGAGAAAGCGCCACGCTTCCCGAAGGGAGAAAGGCGGACAGGTATCCGGTAAGCGGCAGGGTCGGAACA
GGAGAGCGCACGAGGGAGCTTCCAGGGGGAAACGCCTGGTATCTTTATAGTCCTGTCGGGTTTCGCCACC
TCTGACTTGAGCGTCGATTTTTGTGATGCTCGTCAGGGGGGCGGAGCCTATGGAAAAACGCCAGCAACGC
GGCCTTTTTACGGTTCCTGGCCTTTTGCTGGCCTTTTGCTCACATGTTCTTTCCTGCGTTATCCCCTGAT
TCTGTGGATAACCGTATTACCGCCTTTGAGTGAGCTGATACCGCTCGCCGCAGCCGAACGACCGAGCGCA
GCGAGTCAGTGAGCGAGGAAGCGGAAGAGCGCCCAATACGCAAACCGCCTCTCCCCGCGCGTTGGCCGAT
TCATTAATGCAGCTGGCACGACAGGTTTCCCGACTGGAAAGCGGGCAGTGAGCGCAACGCAATTAATGTG
AGTTAGCTCACTCATTAGGCACCCCAGGCTTTACACTTTATGCTTCCGGCTCGTATGTTGTGTGGAATTG
TGAGCGGATAACAATTTCACACAGGAAACAGCTATGACCATGATTACGCCAAGCGCGCAATTAACCCTCA
CTAAAGGGAACAAAAGCTGGAGCTGCAAGC
