>Addgene plasmid #141587 | TFORF0344 | depositor partial sequence | sequence record 276898 | Insert
ACCGCCACCATGAAACAGGATGTGCTTAATTGTACTGAAGGCCCAATTCACAGCAATGGCACCAGCATGA
TATCATTGATCATTCCTCCCAAAGACCAGATTTCACGAGTGGCAAAAATGTTAGCGGATGAGTTTGGAAC
TGCATCTAACATTAAGTCACGAGTAAACCGCCTTTCAGTCCTGGGAGCCATTACATCTGTACAACAAAGA
CTCAAACTTTATAACAAAGTACCTCCAAATGGTCTGGTTGTATACTGTGGAACAATTGTAACAGAAGAAG
GAAAGGAAAAGAAAGTCAACATTGACTTTGAACCTTTCAAACCAATTAATACGTCATTGTATTTGTGTGA
CAACAAATTCCATACAGAGGCTCTTACAGCACTACTTTCAGATGATAGCAAGTTTGGATTCATTGTAATA
GATGGTAGTGGTGCACTTTTTGGCACACTCCAAGGAAACACAAGAGAAGTCCTGCACAAATTCACTGTGG
ATCTCCCAAAGAAACACGGTAGAGGAGGTCAGTCAGCCTTGCGTTTTGCCCGTTTAAGAATGGAAAAGCG
ACATAACTATGTTCGGAAAGTAGCAGAGACTGCTGTGCAGCTGTTTATTTCTGGGGACAAAGTGAATGTG
GCTGGTCTAGTTTTAGCTGGATCCGCTGACTTTAAAACTGAACTAAGTCAATCTGATATGTTTGATCAGA
GGTTACAATCAAAAGTTTTAAAATTAGTTGATATATCCTATGGTGGTGAAAATGGATTCAACCAAGCTAT
TGAGTTATCTACTGAAGTCCTCTCCAACGTGAAATTCATTCAAGAGAAGAAATTAATAGGACGATACTTT
GATGAAATCAGCCAGGACACGGGCAAGTACTGTTTTGGCGTTGAAGATACACTAAAGGCTTTGGAAATGG
GAGCTGTAGAAATTCTAATAGTCTATGAAAATCTGGATATAATGAGATATGTTCTTCATTGCCAAGGCAC
AGAAGAGGAGAAAATTCTCTATCTAACTCCAGAGCAAGAAAAGGATAAATCTCATTTCACAGACAAAGAG
ACCGGACAGGAACATGAGCTTATCGAGAGCATGCCCCTGTTGGAATGGTTTGCTAACAACTATAAAAAAT
TTGGAGCTACGTTGGAAATTGTCACAGATAAATCACAAGAAGGGTCTCAGTTTGTGAAAGGATTTGGTGG
AATTGGAGGTATCTTGCGGTACCGAGTAGATTTCCAGGGAATGGAATACCAAGGAGGAGACGATGAATTT
TTTGACCTTGATGACTACTAGTAATGAACTAGTCCGTAACTTGAAAGTATTTCGATTTCTTGGCTTTATA
TATCTTGTGGAAAGGACGACTTGACTACTCTGATAAGATGATA
