>Addgene plasmid #141587 | TFORF0344 | depositor partial sequence | sequence record 276899 | Barcode
CTTGACTACTCTGATAAGATGATA
